Addgene plasmid #21742: Clathrin-LCa-ECFP
Depositing lab: Xiaowei Zhuang. Depositing organization: Harvard University. Publication: Epsin 1 is a cargo-specific adaptor for the clathrin-mediated endocytosis of the influenza virus. Chen C, Zhuang X. Proc Natl Acad Sci U S A. 2008 Aug 19. 105(33):11790-5. 10.1073/pnas.0803711105 PubMed 18689690.
Backbone
  Vector backbone: pECFP-N1
  Backbone manufacturer: Clonetech
  Backbone size w/o insert (bp): 4733
  Vector type: Mammalian Expression
  Selectable markers: Neomycin (select with G418)
Growth in bacteria
  Bacterial resistance: Kanamycin, 50 μg/mL
  Growth temperature: 37°C
  Growth strain: DH5alpha
  Copy number: High Copy
Gene/Insert
  Gene/Insert name: Clathrin, light polypeptide (LCa) (alt name: Clta)
  Species: M. musculus (mouse)
  Insert size (bp): 657
  GenBank ID: NM_001080385
  Entrez Gene: Clta (a.k.a. Lca)
  Tag / fusion protein: ECFP (C terminal on backbone)
  Cloning method: Restriction Enzyme; 5′ cloning site Kpn1 (not destroyed); 3′ cloning site Age1 (not destroyed)
  Sequencing primers: 5′ EGFP-N, Clonetech# 6479-1; 3′ EGFP-C, Clonetech# 6478-1
Resource information
  A portion of this plasmid was derived from a plasmid made by: Gift of J.H. Keen, Nat. Cell Biol. 1,1,(1999)
Terms and licenses: Academic/Nonprofit Terms; Industry Terms: Not Available to Industry
How to cite: Clathrin-LCa-ECFP was a gift from Xiaowei Zhuang (Addgene plasmid # 21742 ; http://n2t.net/addgene:21742 ; RRID:Addgene_21742)
