[The description below was written by a language model from this plasmid's Addgene catalogue record.]
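Description:
Clathrin-LCa-ECFP is a mammalian expression plasmid built on the pECFP-N1 backbone (about 4.7 kb without insert), designed to produce mouse clathrin light chain a (Clta, also called LCa) fused to enhanced cyan fluorescent protein. The roughly 657 bp Clta coding sequence was placed by restriction cloning between the KpnI and AgeI sites of the multiple cloning site, both of which remain intact. This puts it upstream of and in frame with the backbone-encoded ECFP, so the fluorescent protein sits at the C terminus of the light chain. The record does not list the promoter or other regulatory elements and includes no feature table. Vectors of the N1 fluorescent protein series generally drive the fusion from a strong constitutive viral promoter, but this should be confirmed against the sequence.

The plasmid is maintained at high copy in standard E. coli cloning strains under kanamycin selection. It also carries a neomycin resistance marker, so stably transfected mammalian cells can be selected with G418. In this vector family a single resistance cassette typically serves both purposes.

Because clathrin light chain incorporates into the clathrin coat, the ECFP fusion acts as a live-cell fluorescent marker for clathrin-coated pits and vesicles. The associated publication concerns clathrin-mediated endocytosis of influenza virus and the role of epsin 1 as a cargo-specific adaptor. This is consistent with using the construct in multicolour imaging, where the cyan channel tracks clathrin structures alongside other labelled components. The record notes that part of the plasmid was derived from an earlier construct from another laboratory.
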