>Addgene plasmid #21742 | Clathrin-LCa-ECFP | depositor partial sequence | sequence record 9978 | Author sequence
ATGGCCGAGTTGGATCCATTTGGCGATCCCGCCGGTGCGCCCGGTGGCCCCGCTCTAGGAAACGGGGTGG
CGGGCGCCGGCGAAGAAGACCCGGCCGCGGCCTTCTTGGCGCAGCAAGAGAGTGAGATTGCGGGCATCGA
GAACGATGAGGCCTTCGCCATCCTGGACGGCGGCGCCCCCGGGCCGCAGCCACACGGCGAGCCGCCGGGA
GGTCCGGATGCTGTTGACGGAGTGATGAATGGTGAATACTACCAGGAGAGCAATGGTCCAACAGACAGTT
ACGCAGCCATTTCAGAAGTGGATCGATTGCAGTCAGAGCCTGAAAGTATCCGTAAGTGGAGAGAAGAGCA
GACAGAGCGCCTGGAAGCCCTCGATGCCAATTCTCGGAAGCAAGAAGCGGAGTGGAAAGAAAAGGCGATA
AAGGAGCTGGAAGAGTGGTATGCGAGGCAGGACGAGCAGCTACAGAAGACAAAGGCAAACAACAGGGCGG
CAGAAGAAGCCTTTGTAAACGACATTGACGAGTCATCCCCAGGCACTGAGTGGGAGCGGGTGGCCCGCCT
GTGTGACTTTAACCCCAAGTCCAGCAAACAGGCCAAAGATGTCTCTCGCATGCGCTCAGTCCTCATCTCC
CTGAAGCAGGCCCCCCTGGTGCACTGA
