>Addgene plasmid #21742 | Clathrin-LCa-ECFP | addgene partial sequence | sequence record 27528 | 21742 with EXFP-R
GGACGTAGCCTTCGGGCATGGCGGANTTGAAGAAGTCGTGCTGCTTCATGTGGTCGGGGTAGCGGCTGAA
GCACTGCACGCCCCAGGTCAGGGTGGTCACGAGGGTGGGCCAGGGCACGGGCAGCTTGCCGGTGGTGCAG
ATGAACTTCAGGGTCAGCTTGCCGTAGGTGGCATCGCCCTCGCCCTCGCCGGACACGCTGAACTTGTGGC
CGTTTACGTCGCCGTCCAGCTCGACCAGGATGGGCACCACCCCGGTGAACAGCTCCTCGCCCTTGCTCAC
CATGGTGGCGACCGGTGGGTGCACCAGGGGGGCCTGCTTCAGGGAGATGAGGACTGAGCGCATGCGAGAG
ACATCTTTGGCCTGTTTGCTGGACTTGGGGTTAAAGTCACACAGGCGGGCCACCCGCTCCCACTCAGTGC
CTGGGGATGACTCGTCAATGTCGTTTACAAAGGCTTCTTCTGCCGCCCTGTTGTTTGCCTTTGTCTTCTG
TAGCTGCTCGTCCTGCCTCGCATACCACTCTTCCAGCTCCTTTATCGCCTTTTCTTTCCACTCCGCTTCT
TGCTTCCGAGAATTGGCATCGAGGGCTTCCAGGCGCTCTGTCTGCTCTTCTCTCCACTTACGGATACTTT
CAGGCTCTGACTGCAATCGATCCACTTCTGAAATGGCTGCGTA
